>Addgene plasmid #222417 | Stargazin-EBFP2-FRB | depositor full sequence | sequence record 435594 | Stargazin-EBFP2-FRB sequence 6056 bps
TAGTTATTAATAGTAATCAATTACGGGGTCATTAGTTCATAGCCCATATATGGAGTTCCGCGTTACATAA
CTTACGGTAAATGGCCCGCCTGGCTGACCGCCCAACGACCCCCGCCCATTGACGTCAATAATGACGTATG
TTCCCATAGTAACGCCAATAGGGACTTTCCATTGACGTCAATGGGTGGAGTATTTACGGTAAACTGCCCA
CTTGGCAGTACATCAAGTGTATCATATGCCAAGTACGCCCCCTATTGACGTCAATGACGGTAAATGGCCC
GCCTGGCATTATGCCCAGTACATGACCTTATGGGACTTTCCTACTTGGCAGTACATCTACGTATTAGTCA
TCGCTATTACCATGGTGATGCGGTTTTGGCAGTACATCAATGGGCGTGGATAGCGGTTTGACTCACGGGG
ATTTCCAAGTCTCCACCCCATTGACGTCAATGGGAGTTTGTTTTGGCACCAAAATCAACGGGACTTTCCA
AAATGTCGTAACAACTCCGCCCCATTGACGCAAATGGGCGGTAGGCGTGTACGGTGGGAGGTCTATATAA
GCAGAGCTGGTTTAGTGAACCGTCAGATCCGCTAGCCATGGGGCTGTTTGATCGAGGTGTTCAAATGCTT
TTAACCACCGTTGGTGCTTTCGCTGCCTTCAGCTTGATGACCATCGCTGTGGGAACCGACTATTGGCTGT
ACTCCAGAGGGGTTTGCAAGACCAAAAGTGTCAGTGAGAATGAAACCAGCAAGAAGAACGAGGAAGTTAT
GACCCATTCCGGATTATGGAGAACCTGCTGCCTCGAAGGGAACTTCAAAGGTCTGTGCAAGCAAATCGAC
CACTTTCCGGAAGACGCGGACTACGAAGCTGACACCGCAGAGTATTTCCTCCGGGCCGTGAGGGCCTCGA
GTATCTTCCCGATCCTGAGTGTGATCCTGCTTTTCATGGGTGGCCTCTGCATCGCAGCCAGCGAGTTCTA
CAAACCGGTGAACTGCAGGAAGAGCTCGAAGAATTCGAAAAGCTTGACACGCCACAACATCATCCTGAGT
GCTGGCATCTTCTTCGTGTCTGCAGGTCTTAGTAATATCATCGGGATCATCGTGTATATATCAGCCAATG
CTGGAGACCCCTCCAAGAGTGACTCCAAAAAGAACAGCTACTCCTACGGCTGGTCCTTCTACTTCGGGGC
CCTGTCCTTCATCATCGCCGAGATGGTCGGGGTGCTGGCCGTGCACATGTTTATCGACCGCCACAAACAG
CTGCGGGCCACGGCCCGCGCCACCGACTACCTCCAGGCCTCCGCCATCACCCGCATCCCCAGCTACCGCT
ACCGCTACCAGCGCCGCAGCCGCTCCAGCTCGCGCTCCACCGAGCCCTCTCACTCCAGAGACGCCTCGCC
CGTGGGCGTGAAGGGCTTCAACACCCTGCCGTCCACGGAGATCTCCATGTACACCCTCAGTAGGGACCCC
CTGAAGGCTGCCACCACGCCCACCGCCACCTACAACTCGGACAGGGATAACAGCTTTCTCCAGGTCCACA
ACTGTATCCAGAAGGACAGCAAGGACTCTTTCCACGCCAACACAGCCAACCGCCGGACCACGCCCGTAAA
GGATCCACCGGTCGCCACCATGGTGAGCAAGGGCGAGGAGCTGTTCACCGGGGTGGTGCCCATCCTGGTC
GAGCTGGACGGCGACGTAAACGGCCACAAGTTCAGCGTGAGGGGCGAGGGCGAGGGCGATGCCACCAACG
GCAAGCTGACCCTGAAGTTCATCTGCACCACCGGCAAGCTGCCCGTGCCCTGGCCCACCCTCGTGACCAC
CCTGAGCCACGGCGTGCAGTGCTTCGCCCGCTACCCCGACCACATGAAGCAGCACGACTTCTTCAAGTCC
GCCATGCCCGAAGGCTACGTCCAGGAGCGCACCATCTTCTTCAAGGACGACGGCACCTACAAGACCCGCG
CCGAGGTGAAGTTCGAGGGCGACACCCTGGTGAACCGCATCGAGCTGAAGGGCGTCGACTTCAAGGAGGA
CGGCAACATCCTGGGGCACAAGCTGGAGTACAACTTCAACAGCCACAACATCTATATCATGGCCGTCAAG
CAGAAGAACGGCATCAAGGTGAACTTCAAGATCCGCCACAACGTGGAGGACGGCAGCGTGCAGCTCGCCG
ACCACTACCAGCAGAACACCCCCATCGGCGACGGCCCCGTGCTGCTGCCCGACAGCCACTACCTGAGCAC
CCAGTCCGTGCTGAGCAAAGACCCCAACGAGAAGCGCGATCACATGGTCCTGCTGGAGTTCCGCACCGCC
GCCGGGATCACTCTCGGCATGGACGAGCTGTACAAGGGGGTACCGCGGGCCCGGGATCCACCGGTGCTGC
CATGTCTGTACACTTACCCCTACGACGTGCCCGACTACGCAGGCTCCGCACGAGTGGCCATCCTCTGGCA
T
[270 nt withheld, positions 2452-2721]
GCCGGCTGATAATCTAGATCATAATCAGCCATACCACATTTGTAGAGGTTTTACTTGCTTTAAAAAACCT
CCCACACCTCCCCCTGAACCTGAAACATAAAATGAATGCAATTGTTGTTGTTAACTTGTTTATTGCAGCT
TATAATGGTTACAAATAAAGCAATAGCATCACAAATTTCACAAATAAAGCATTTTTTTCACTGCATTCTA
GTTGTGGTTTGTCCAAACTCATCAATGTATCTTAAGGCGTAAATTGTAAGCGTTAATATTTTGTTAAAAT
TCGCGTTAAATTTTTGTTAAATCAGCTCATTTTTTAACCAATAGGCCGAAATCGGCAAAATCCCTTATAA
ATCAAAAGAATAGACCGAGATAGGGT
[37 nt withheld, positions 3098-3134]
AAAGAACGTGGACTCCAACGTCAAAGG
[49 nt withheld, positions 3162-3210]
T
[91 nt withheld, positions 3212-3302]
G
[124 nt withheld, positions 3304-3427]
CAGGTGGCACTTTTCGGGGAAATGTGCGCGGAACCCCTATTTGTTTATTTTTCTAAATACATTCAAATAT
GTATCCGCTCATGAGACAATAACCCTGATAAATGCTTCAATAATATTGAAAAAGGAAGAGTCCTGAGGCG
GAAAGAACCAGCTGTGGAATGTGTGTCAGTTAGGGTGTGGAAAGTCCCCAGGCTCCCCAGCAGGCAGAAG
TATGCAAAGCATGCATCTCAATTAGTCAGCAACCAGGTGTGGAAAGTCCCCAGGCTCCCCAGCAGGCAGA
AGTATGCAAAGCATGCATCTCAATTAGTCAGCAACCATAGTCCCGCCCCTAACTCCGCCCATCCCGCCCC
TAACTCCGCCCAGTTCCGCCCATTCTCCGCCCCATGGCTGACTAATTTTTTTTATTTATGCAGAGGCCGA
GGCCGCCTCGGCCTCTGAGCTATTCCAGAAGTAGTGAGGAGGCTTTTTTGGAGGCCTAGGCTTTTGCAAA
GATCGATCAAGAGACAGGATGAGGATCGTTTCGCATGATTGAACAAGATGGATTGCACGCAGGTTCTCCG
GCCGCTTGGGTGGAGAGGCTATTCGGCTATGACTGGGCACAACAGACAATCGGCTGCTCTGATGCCGCCG
TGTTCCGGCTGTCAGCGCAGGGGCGCCCGGTTCTTTTTGTCAAGACCGACCTGTCCGGTGCCCTGAATGA
ACTGCAAGACGAGGCAGCGCGGCTATCGTGGCTGGCCACGACGGGCGTTCCTTGCGCAGCTGTGCTCGAC
GTTGTCACTGAAGCGGGAAGGGACTGGCTGCTATTGGGCGAAGTGCCGGGGCAGGATCTCCTGTCATCTC
ACCTTGCTCCTGCCGAGAAAGTATCCATCATGGCTGATGCAATGCGGCGGCTGCATACGCTTGATCCGGC
TACCTGCCCATTCGACCACCAAGCGAAACATCGCATCGAGCGAGCACGTACTCGGATGGAAGCCGGTCTT
GTCGATCAGGATGATCTGGACGAAGAGCATCAGGGGCTCGCGCCAGCCGAACTGTTCGCCAGGCTCAAGG
CGAGCATGCCCGACGGCGAGGATCTCGTCGTGACCCATGGCGATGCCTGCTTGCCGAATATCATGGTGGA
AAATGGCCGCTTTTCTGGATTCATCGACTGTGGCCGGCTGGGTGTGGCGGACCGCTATCAGGACATAGCG
TTGGCTACCCGTGATATTGCTGAAGAGCTTGGCGGCGAATGGGCTGACCGCTTCCTCGTGCTTTACGGTA
TCGCCGCTCCCGATTCGCAGCGCATCGCCTTCTATCGCCTTCTTGACGAGTTCTTCTGAGCGGGACTCTG
GGGTTCGAAATGACCGACCAAGCGACGCCCAACCTGCCATCACGAGATTTCGATTCCACCGCCGCCTTCT
ATGAAAGGTTGGGCTTCGGAATCGTTTTCCGGGACGCCGGCTGGATGATCCTCCAGCGCGGGGATCTCAT
GCTGGAGTTCTTCGCCCACCCTAGGGGGAGGCTAACTGAAACACGGAAGGAGACAATACCGGAAGGAACC
CGCGCTATGACGGCAATAAAAAGACAGAATAAAACGCACGGTGTTGGGTCGTTTGTTCATAAACGCGGGG
TTCGGTCCCAGGGCTGGCACTCTGTCGATACCCCACCGAGACCCCATTGGGGCCAATACGCCCGCGTTTC
TTCCTTTTCCCCACCCCACCCCCCAAGTTCGGGTGAAGGCCCAGGGCTCGCAGCCAACGTCGGGGCGGCA
GGCCCTGCCATAGCCTCAGGTTACTCATATATACTTTAGATTGATTTAAAACTTCATTTTTAATTTAAAA
GGATCTAGGTGAAGATCCTTTTTGATAATCTCATGACCAAAATCCCTTAACGTGAGTTTTCGTTCCACTG
AGCGTCAGACCCCGTAGAAAAGATCAAAGGATCTTCTTGAGATCCTTTTTTTCTGCGCGTAATCTGCTGC
TTGCAAACAAAAAAACCACCGCTACCAGCGGTGGTTTGTTTGCCGGATCAAGAGCTACCAACTCTTTTTC
CGAAGGTAACTGGCTTCAGCAGAGCGCAGATACCAAATACTGTCCTTCTAGTGTAGCCGTAGTTAGGCCA
CCACTTCAAGAACTCTGTAGCACCGCCTACATACCTCGCTCTGCTAATCCTGTTACCAGTGGCTGCTGCC
AGTGGCGATAAGTCGTGTCTTACCGGGTTGGACTCAAGACGATAGTTACCGGATAAGGCGCAGCGGTCGG
GCTGAACGGGGGGTTCGTGCACACAGCCCAGCTTGGAGCGAACGACCTACACCGAACTGAGATACCTACA
GCGTGAGCTATGAGAAAGCGCCACGCTTCCCGAAGGGAGAAAGGCGGACAGGTATCCGGTAAGCGGCAGG
GTCGGAACAGGAGAGCGCACGAGGGAGCTTCCAGGGGGAAACGCCTGGTATCTTTATAGTCCTGTCGGGT
TTCGCCACCTCTGACTTGAGCGTCGATTTTTGTGATGCTCGTCAGGGGGGCGGAGCCTATGGAAAAACGC
CAGCAACGCGGCCTTTTTACGGTTCCTGGCCTTTTGCTGGCCTTTTGCTCACATGTTCTTTCCTGCGTTA
TCCCCTGATTCTGTGGATAACCGTATTACCGCCATGCAT
Features (pLannotate 1.2.2; 16 found; start..end, strand, type, name):
     61..364     +  enhancer       CMV enhancer: human cytomegalovirus immediate early enhancer
    365..568     +  promoter       CMV promoter: human cytomegalovirus (CMV) immediate early promoter
    598..1608    +  CDS            Cacng2: CCG2_MOUSE - Also known as Stg. Experimental evidence at protein level: Swiss-Prot protein existence level 1. Regulates the trafficking and gating properties of AMPA- selective glutamate receptors (AMPARs). Promotes their targeting to the cell membrane and synapses and modulates their gating properties by slowing their rates of activation, deactivation and desensitization. Does not show subunit-specific AMPA receptor regulation and regulates all AMPAR subunits. Thought to stabilize the calcium channel in an inactivated (closed) state (By similarity). From Mus musculus (Mouse).
   1630..2346    +  CDS            EBFP2: EBFP2 is a basic (constitutively fluorescent) blue fluorescent protein published in 2007, derived from Aequorea victoria. It is reported to be a rapidly-maturing monomer with moderate acid sensitivity.
   2349..2375    +  misc_feature   MCS (fragment): multiple cloning site
   2440..2718    +  CDS            FRB (sequence partly withheld): FKBP-rapamycin binding domain of human FRAP
   2738..2821    +  CDS            large T antigen (fragment): large T antigen from SV40 (simian virus 40)
   2844..2965    +  polyA_signal   SV40 poly(A) signal: SV40 polyadenylation signal
   2999..3427    -  rep_origin     f1 ori (sequence partly withheld): f1 bacteriophage origin of replication; arrow indicates direction of (+) strand synthesis
   3454..3558    +  promoter       AmpR promoter: bla
   3560..3917    +  promoter       SV40 promoter: SV40 enhancer and early promoter
   3952..4746    +  CDS            NeoR/KanR: aminoglycoside phosphotransferase from Tn5; aph(3')-II (or nptII); confers resistance to neomycin, kanamycin, and G418 (Geneticin®)
   4767..4919    +  CDS            ble (fragment): BLE_KLEPN - Experimental evidence at protein level: Swiss-Prot protein existence level 1. Binding protein with a strong affinity to the bleomycin family of antibiotics. Binds to CL990; an antimitotic-antibiotic compound. From Klebsiella pneumoniae.
   4978..5025    +  polyA_signal   HSV TK poly(A) signal: herpes simplex virus thymidine kinase polyadenylation signal (Cole and Stacy, 1985)
   5116..5132    -  polyA_signal   bGH poly(A) signal (fragment): bovine growth hormone polyadenylation signal
   5354..5942    +  rep_origin     ori: high-copy-number ColE1/pMB1/pBR322/pUC origin of replication
