>Addgene plasmid #222417 | Stargazin-EBFP2-FRB | addgene full sequence | sequence record 439138 | Addgene NGS Result
TAGTTATTAATAGTAATCAATTACGGGGTCATTAGTTCATAGCCCATATATGGAGTTCCGCGTTACATAA
CTTACGGTAAATGGCCCGCCTGGCTGACCGCCCAACGACCCCCGCCCATTGACGTCAATAATGACGTATG
TTCCCATAGTAACGCCAATAGGGACTTTCCATTGACGTCAATGGGTGGAGTATTTACGGTAAACTGCCCA
CTTGGCAGTACATCAAGTGTATCATATGCCAAGTACGCCCCCTATTGACGTCAATGACGGTAAATGGCCC
GCCTGGCATTATGCCCAGTACATGACCTTATGGGACTTTCCTACTTGGCAGTACATCTACGTATTAGTCA
TCGCTATTACCATGGTGATGCGGTTTTGGCAGTACATCAATGGGCGTGGATAGCGGTTTGACTCACGGGG
ATTTCCAAGTCTCCACCCCATTGACGTCAATGGGAGTTTGTTTTGGCACCAAAATCAACGGGACTTTCCA
AAATGTCGTAACAACTCCGCCCCATTGACGCAAATGGGCGGTAGGCGTGTACGGTGGGAGGTCTATATAA
GCAGAGCTGGTTTAGTGAACCGTCAGATCCGCTAGCCATGGGGCTGTTTGATCGAGGTGTTCAAATGCTT
TTAACCACCGTTGGTGCTTTCGCTGCCTTCAGCTTGATGACCATCGCTGTGGGAACCGACTATTGGCTGT
ACTCCAGAGGGGTTTGCAAGACCAAAAGTGTCAGTGAGAATGAAACCAGCAAGAAGAACGAGGAAGTTAT
GACCCATTCCGGATTATGGAGAACCTGCTGCCTCGAAGGGAACTTCAAAGGTCTGTGCAAGCAAATCGAC
CACTTTCCGGAAGACGCGGACTACGAAGCTGACACCGCAGAGTATTTCCTCCGGGCCGTGAGGGCCTCGA
GTATCTTCCCGATCCTGAGTGTGATCCTGCTTTTCATGGGTGGCCTCTGCATCGCAGCCAGCGAGTTCTA
CAAACCGGTGAACTGCAGGAAGAGCTCGAAGAATTCGAAAAGCTTGACACGCCACAACATCATCCTGAGT
GCTGGCATCTTCTTCGTGTCTGCAGGTCTTAGTAATATCATCGGGATCATCGTGTATATATCAGCCAATG
CTGGAGACCCCTCCAAGAGTGACTCCAAAAAGAACAGCTACTCCTACGGCTGGTCCTTCTACTTCGGGGC
CCTGTCCTTCATCATCGCCGAGATGGTCGGGGTGCTGGCCGTGCACATGTTTATCGACCGCCACAAACAG
CTGCGGGCCACGGCCCGCGCCACCGACTACCTCCAGGCCTCCGCCATCACCCGCATCCCCAGCTACCGCT
ACCGCTACCAGCGCCGCAGCCGCTCCAGCTCGCGCTCCACCGAGCCCTCTCACTCCAGAGACGCCTCGCC
CGTGGGCGTGAAGGGCTTCAACACCCTGCCGTCCACGGAGATCTCCATGTACACCCTCAGTAGGGACCCC
CTGAAGGCTGCCACCACGCCCACCGCCACCTACAACTCGGACAGGGATAACAGCTTTCTCCAGGTCCACA
ACTGTATCCAGAAGGACAGCAAGGACTCTCTCCACGCCAACACAGCCAACCGCCGGACCACGCCCGTAAA
GGATCCACCGGTCGCCACCATGGTGAGCAAGGGCGAGGAGCTGTTCACCGGGGTGGTGCCCATCCTGGTC
GAGCTGGACGGCGACGTAAACGGCCACAAGTTCAGCGTGAGGGGCGAGGGCGAGGGCGATGCCACCAACG
GCAAGCTGACCCTGAAGTTCATCTGCACCACCGGCAAGCTGCCCGTGCCCTGGCCCACCCTCGTGACCAC
CCTGAGCCACGGCGTGCAGTGCCTCGCCCGCTACCCCGACCACATGAAGCAGCACGACTTCTTCAAGTCC
GCCATGCCCGAAGGCTACGTCCAGGAGCGCACCATCTTCTTCAAGGACGACGGCACCTACAAGACCCGCG
CCGAGGTGAAGTTCGAGGGCGACACCCTGGTGAACCGCATCGAGCTGAAGGGCGTCGACTTCAAGGAGGA
CGGCAACATCCTGGGGCACAAGCTGGAGTACAACTTCAACAGCCACAACATCTATATCATGGCCGTCAAG
CAGAAGAACGGCATCAAGGTGAACTTCAAGATCCGCCACAACGTGGAGGACGGCAGCGTGCAGCTCGCCG
ACCACTACCAGCAGAACACCCCCATCGGCGACGGCCCCGTGCTGCTGCCCGACAGCCACTACCTGAGCAC
CCAGTCCGTGCTGAGCAAAGACCCCAACGAGAAGCGCGATCACATGGTCCTGCTGGAGTTCCGCACCGCC
GCCGGGATCACTCTCGGCATGGACGAGCTGTACAAGGGGGTACCGCGGGCCCGGGATCCACCGGTGCTGC
CATGTCTGTACACTTACCCCTACGACGTGCCCGACTACGCAGGCTCCGCACGAGTGGCCATCCTCTGGCA
T
[270 nt withheld, positions 2452-2721]
GCCGGCTGATAATCTAGATCATAATCAGCCATACCACATTTGTAGAGGTTTTACTTGCTTTAAAAAACCT
CCCACACCTCCCCCTGAACCTGAAACATAAAATGAATGCAATTGTTGTTGTTAACTTGTTTATTGCAGCT
TATAATGGTTACAAATAAAGCAATAGCATCACAAATTTCACAAATAAAGCATTTTTTTCACTGCATTCTA
GTTGTGGTTTGTCCAAACTCATCAATGTATCTTAAGGCGTAAATTGTAAGCGTTAATATTTTGTTAAAAT
TCGCGTTAAATTTTTGTTAAATCAGCTCATTTTTTAACCAATAGGCCGAAATCGGCAAAATCCCTTATAA
ATCAAAAGAATAGACCGAGATAGGGT
[37 nt withheld, positions 3098-3134]
AAAGAACGTGGACTCCAACGTCAAAGG
[49 nt withheld, positions 3162-3210]
T
[91 nt withheld, positions 3212-3302]
G
[124 nt withheld, positions 3304-3427]
CAGGTGGCACTTTTCGGGGAAATGTGCGCGGAACCCCTATTTGTTTATTTTTCTAAATACATTCAAATAT
GTATCCGCTCATGAGACAATAACCCTGATAAATGCTTCAATAATATTGAAAAAGGAAGAGTCCTGAGGCG
GAAAGAACCAGCTGTGGAATGTGTGTCAGTTAGGGTGTGGAAAGTCCCCAGGCTCCCCAGCAGGCAGAAG
TATGCAAAGCATGCATCTCAATTAGTCAGCAACCAGGTGTGGAAAGTCCCCAGGCTCCCCAGCAGGCAGA
AGTATGCAAAGCATGCATCTCAATTAGTCAGCAACCATAGTCCCGCCCCTAACTCCGCCCATCCCGCCCC
TAACTCCGCCCAGTTCCGCCCATTCTCCGCCCCATGGCTGACTAATTTTTTTTATTTATGCAGAGGCCGA
GGCCGCCTCGGCCTCTGAGCTATTCCAGAAGTAGTGAGGAGGCTTTTTTGGAGGCCTAGGCTTTTGCAAA
GATCGATCAAGAGACAGGATGAGGATCGTTTCGCATGATTGAACAAGATGGATTGCACGCAGGTTCTCCG
GCCGCTTGGGTGGAGAGGCTATTCGGCTATGACTGGGCACAACAGACAATCGGCTGCTCTGATGCCGCCG
TGTTCCGGCTGTCAGCGCAGGGGCGCCCGGTTCTTTTTGTCAAGACCGACCTGTCCGGTGCCCTGAATGA
ACTGCAAGACGAGGCAGCGCGGCTATCGTGGCTGGCCACGACGGGCGTTCCTTGCGCAGCTGTGCTCGAC
GTTGTCACTGAAGCGGGAAGGGACTGGCTGCTATTGGGCGAAGTGCCGGGGCAGGATCTCCTGTCATCTC
ACCTTGCTCCTGCCGAGAAAGTATCCATCATGGCTGATGCAATGCGGCGGCTGCATACGCTTGATCCGGC
TACCTGCCCATTCGACCACCAAGCGAAACATCGCATCGAGCGAGCACGTACTCGGATGGAAGCCGGTCTT
GTCGATCAGGATGATCTGGACGAAGAGCATCAGGGGCTCGCGCCAGCCGAACTGTTCGCCAGGCTCAAGG
CGAGCATGCCCGACGGCGAGGATCTCGTCGTGACCCATGGCGATGCCTGCTTGCCGAATATCATGGTGGA
AAATGGCCGCTTTTCTGGATTCATCGACTGTGGCCGGCTGGGTGTGGCGGACCGCTATCAGGACATAGCG
TTGGCTACCCGTGATATTGCTGAAGAGCTTGGCGGCGAATGGGCTGACCGCTTCCTCGTGCTTTACGGTA
TCGCCGCTCCCGATTCGCAGCGCATCGCCTTCTATCGCCTTCTTGACGAGTTCTTCTGAGCGGGACTCTG
GGGTTCGAAATGACCGACCAAGCGACGCCCAACCTGCCATCACGAGATTTCGATTCCACCGCCGCCTTCT
ATGAAAGGTTGGGCTTCGGAATCGTTTTCCGGGACGCCGGCTGGATGATCCTCCAGCGCGGGGATCTCAT
GCTGGAGTTCTTCGCCCACCCTAGGGGGAGGCTAACTGAAACACGGAAGGAGACAATACCGGAAGGAACC
CGCGCTATGACGGCAATAAAAAGACAGAATAAAACGCACGGTGTTGGGTCGTTTGTTCATAAACGCGGGG
TTCGGTCCCAGGGCTGGCACTCTGTCGATACCCCACCGAGACCCCATTGGGGCCAATACGCCCGCGTTTC
TTCCTTTTCCCCACCCCACCCCCCAAGTTCGGGTGAAGGCCCAGGGCTCGCAGCCAACGTCGGGGCGGCA
GGCCCTGCCATAGCCTCAGGTTACTCATATATACTTTAGATTGATTTAAAACTTCATTTTTAATTTAAAA
GGATCTAGGTGAAGATCCTTTTTGATAATCTCATGACCAAAATCCCTTAACGTGAGTTTTCGTTCCACTG
AGCGTCAGACCCCGTAGAAAAGATCAAAGGATCTTCTTGAGATCCTTTTTTTCTGCGCGTAATCTGCTGC
TTGCAAACAAAAAAACCACCGCTACCAGCGGTGGTTTGTTTGCCGGATCAAGAGCTACCAACTCTTTTTC
CGAAGGTAACTGGCTTCAGCAGAGCGCAGATACCAAATACTGTTCTTCTAGTGTAGCCGTAGTTAGGCCA
CCACTTCAAGAACTCTGTAGCACCGCCTACATACCTCGCTCTGCTAATCCTGTTACCAGTGGCTGCTGCC
AGTGGCGATAAGTCGTGTCTTACCGGGTTGGACTCAAGACGATAGTTACCGGATAAGGCGCAGCGGTCGG
GCTGAACGGGGGGTTCGTGCACACAGCCCAGCTTGGAGCGAACGACCTACACCGAACTGAGATACCTACA
GCGTGAGCTATGAGAAAGCGCCACGCTTCCCGAAGGGAGAAAGGCGGACAGGTATCCGGTAAGCGGCAGG
GTCGGAACAGGAGAGCGCACGAGGGAGCTTCCAGGGGGAAACGCCTGGTATCTTTATAGTCCTGTCGGGT
TTCGCCACCTCTGACTTGAGCGTCGATTTTTGTGATGCTCGTCAGGGGGGCGGAGCCTATGGAAAAACGC
CAGCAACGCGGCCTTTTTACGGTTCCTGGCCTTTTGCTGGCCTTTTGCTCACATGTTCTTTCCTGCGTTA
TCCCCTGATTCTGTGGATAACCGTATTACCGCCATGCAT
Features (pLannotate 1.2.2; 16 found; start..end, strand, type, name):
     61..364     +  enhancer       CMV enhancer: human cytomegalovirus immediate early enhancer
    365..568     +  promoter       CMV promoter: human cytomegalovirus (CMV) immediate early promoter
    598..1608    +  CDS            Cacng2: CCG2_MOUSE - Also known as Stg. Experimental evidence at protein level: Swiss-Prot protein existence level 1. Regulates the trafficking and gating properties of AMPA- selective glutamate receptors (AMPARs). Promotes their targeting to the cell membrane and synapses and modulates their gating properties by slowing their rates of activation, deactivation and desensitization. Does not show subunit-specific AMPA receptor regulation and regulates all AMPAR subunits. Thought to stabilize the calcium channel in an inactivated (closed) state (By similarity). From Mus musculus (Mouse).
   1630..2346    +  CDS            EBFP2: EBFP2 is a basic (constitutively fluorescent) blue fluorescent protein published in 2007, derived from Aequorea victoria. It is reported to be a rapidly-maturing monomer with moderate acid sensitivity.
   2349..2375    +  misc_feature   MCS (fragment): multiple cloning site
   2440..2718    +  CDS            FRB (sequence partly withheld): FKBP-rapamycin binding domain of human FRAP
   2738..2821    +  CDS            large T antigen (fragment): large T antigen from SV40 (simian virus 40)
   2844..2965    +  polyA_signal   SV40 poly(A) signal: SV40 polyadenylation signal
   2999..3427    -  rep_origin     f1 ori (sequence partly withheld): f1 bacteriophage origin of replication; arrow indicates direction of (+) strand synthesis
   3454..3558    +  promoter       AmpR promoter: bla
   3560..3917    +  promoter       SV40 promoter: SV40 enhancer and early promoter
   3952..4746    +  CDS            NeoR/KanR: aminoglycoside phosphotransferase from Tn5; aph(3')-II (or nptII); confers resistance to neomycin, kanamycin, and G418 (Geneticin®)
   4767..4919    +  CDS            ble (fragment): BLE_KLEPN - Experimental evidence at protein level: Swiss-Prot protein existence level 1. Binding protein with a strong affinity to the bleomycin family of antibiotics. Binds to CL990; an antimitotic-antibiotic compound. From Klebsiella pneumoniae.
   4978..5025    +  polyA_signal   HSV TK poly(A) signal: herpes simplex virus thymidine kinase polyadenylation signal (Cole and Stacy, 1985)
   5116..5132    -  polyA_signal   bGH poly(A) signal (fragment): bovine growth hormone polyadenylation signal
   5354..5942    +  rep_origin     ori: high-copy-number ColE1/pMB1/pBR322/pUC origin of replication
