[The description below was written by a language model from this plasmid's Addgene catalogue record and pLannotate feature annotations shown in this document.]
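Description:
Stargazin-EBFP2-FRB is a mammalian expression plasmid built on an FRB-N1 backbone, an N1-style vector in which the insert is placed upstream of the fusion partner. It is propagated in E. coli through a high-copy ColE1/pUC-type origin and selected with kanamycin. The single NeoR/KanR (Tn5 aminoglycoside phosphotransferase) gene is preceded by both a bacterial bla promoter and the SV40 enhancer/early promoter and followed by the HSV TK polyadenylation signal, so it can also confer G418 resistance in mammalian cells. An f1 origin is present as well. Short annotated fragments of ble, SV40 large T antigen and the bGH poly(A) signal appear to be backbone remnants rather than functional parts.

The payload is a single open reading frame driven by the human CMV immediate early enhancer and promoter and terminated by the SV40 poly(A) signal. It encodes mouse stargazin (Cacng2), cloned between NheI and KpnI sites, fused at its C terminus to the blue fluorescent protein EBFP2, an HA epitope tag (listed in the catalogue entry but not annotated in the feature table) and FRB, the FKBP-rapamycin binding domain. Here the stargazin moiety places EBFP2 and FRB at the plasma membrane, where the fusion acts as an "anchor": rapamycin bridges FRB to an FKBP-tagged partner protein, drawing that partner to the membrane, while EBFP2 allows the anchor to be visualised. The associated publication concerns inducible labelling of ER-membrane contact sites. The depositor notes two substitutions relative to the canonical sequence, F325L, assigned to the stargazin region, and F416L in EBFP2, both numbered along the fusion ORF and reported not to affect function.
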