Addgene plasmid #222417: Stargazin-EBFP2-FRB
Purpose: To express a plasma membrane "anchor" for rapamycin-induced heterodimerisation in mammalian cells
Depositing lab: Stephen Royle. Depositing organization: University of Warwick. Publication: Nondisruptive inducible labeling of ER-membrane contact sites using the Lamin B receptor. Downie L, Ferrandiz N, Courthold E, Jones M, Royle SJ. PLoS Biol. 2025 Jul 10;23(7):e3003249. doi: 10.1371/journal.pbio.3003249. eCollection 2025 Jul. PubMed 40638559.
Backbone
  Vector backbone: FRB-N1
  Vector type: Mammalian Expression
Growth in bacteria
  Bacterial resistance: Kanamycin, 50 μg/mL
  Growth temperature: 37°C
  Growth strain: DH5alpha
  Copy number: Unknown
Gene/Insert
  Gene/Insert name: Cacng2
  Species: M. musculus (mouse)
  Entrez Gene: Cacng2 (a.k.a. B230105C07Rik, B930041E13Rik, stargazer, stargazin, stg, wag, waggler)
  Tag / fusion protein: EBFP2-HA-FRB (C terminal on insert)
  Cloning method: Restriction Enzyme; 5′ cloning site NheI (unknown if destroyed); 3′ cloning site KpnI (unknown if destroyed)
Terms and licenses: Academic/Nonprofit Terms; Industry Terms: Not Available to Industry
Depositor comments: Please visit https://doi.org/10.1101/2024.05.31.596797 for bioRxiv preprint. There are two discrepancies in the Addgene sequence file compared to the canonical sequence: F325L mutation in stargazin region of stargazin-EBFP2-HA-FRB ORF, as well as a F416L mutation in EBFP2 region of stargazin-EBFP2-HA-FRB ORF. The authors confirm these mutations do not have an effect on the function of the plasmid.
How to cite: Stargazin-EBFP2-FRB was a gift from Stephen Royle (Addgene plasmid # 222417 ; http://n2t.net/addgene:222417 ; RRID:Addgene_222417)
